Addgene plasmid #171340: pFTK068
Purpose: Part Plasmid Entry Vector (LVL0) from the Fungal Modular Cloning ToolKit.
Depositing lab: Arnold Driessen. Depositing organization: University of Groningen. Publication: Modular Synthetic Biology Toolkit for Filamentous Fungi. Mozsik L, Pohl C, Meyer V, Bovenberg RAL, Nygard Y, Driessen AJM. ACS Synth Biol. 2021 Nov 2. doi: 10.1021/acssynbio.1c00260. PubMed 34726388.
Backbone
  Vector backbone: pAGM1299
  Vector type: Bacterial Expression, Yeast Expression, Synthetic Biology
Growth in bacteria
  Bacterial resistance: Spectinomycin, 50 μg/mL
  Growth temperature: 37°C
  Growth strain: DH5alpha
  Copy number: High Copy
Gene/Insert
  Gene/Insert name: VP64 AD (for fusion)
  Species: Penicillium, Aspergillus, or other fungal sources
  Mutation: n/a
  Cloning method: Restriction Enzyme; 5′ cloning site Unknown (unknown if destroyed)
Terms and licenses: Academic/Nonprofit Terms; Industry Terms: Not Available to Industry
How to cite: pFTK068 was a gift from Arnold Driessen (Addgene plasmid # 171340 ; http://n2t.net/addgene:171340 ; RRID:Addgene_171340)
