[The description below was written by a language model from this plasmid's Addgene catalogue record and pLannotate feature annotations shown in this document.]
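Description:
pFTK068 is a level 0 (LVL0) part plasmid from the Fungal Modular Cloning ToolKit, a collection of standardized parts for assembling genetic circuits and expression units in filamentous fungi. It is built on the pAGM1299 entry-vector backbone and is a compact plasmid of about 2.4 kb. It is maintained in E. coli through a high-copy ColE1/pUC-type origin of replication. Selection is by spectinomycin, conferred by an aadA aminoglycoside adenylyltransferase gene that appears to be driven by a bla (AmpR) promoter. The short annotated fragments of an integron integrase, a gentamicin acetyltransferase and lacI are most likely non-functional remnants of the resistance cassette's origin and of the backbone's cloning region. No fungal replication element or fungal selection marker is annotated, which fits its role as a storage and donor vector rather than a plasmid used directly in the fungal host.

The stored part is VP64, a tetrameric repeat of the minimal activation domain of herpes simplex virus VP16, occupying roughly 150 bp. It is catalogued as an activation domain "for fusion", so it is meant to be joined in frame to another coding part, such as a DNA-binding domain, to create a synthetic transcriptional activator. The part carries no promoter or terminator of its own, and these would be supplied by other toolkit parts during assembly into higher-level transcription units. Although the species field lists fungal sources, the annotated domain is viral in origin. The record does not state the flanking cloning sites or fusion overhangs that define the part's position in the assembly standard.
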