Features (pLannotate 1.2.2; 7 found; start..end, strand, type, name):
    110..214     +  promoter       AmpR promoter: bla
    205..285     -  CDS            int (fragment): INT2_ECOLX - Protein inferred from homology: Swiss-Prot protein existence level 3. Putative integrase believed to be involved in the insertion of antibiotic resistance genes into plasmids and transposons. From Escherichia coli.
    373..429     +  CDS            GmR (fragment): gentamycin acetyltransferase; aacC1; confers resistance to gentamycin
    436..1224    +  CDS            aadA: S3AD_ECOLX - Experimental evidence at protein level: Swiss-Prot protein existence level 1. Mediates bacterial resistance to the antibiotics streptomycin and spectinomycin. From Escherichia coli.
   1398..1986    +  rep_origin     ori: high-copy-number ColE1/pMB1/pBR322/pUC origin of replication
   2169..2218    +  CDS            lacI (fragment): lac repressor; lacI; The lac repressor binds to the lac operator to inhibit transcription in E. coli. This inhibition can be relieved by adding lactose or isopropyl-β-D-thiogalactopyranoside (IPTG).
   2252..2401    +  CDS            VP64: tetrameric repeat of the minimal activation domain of herpes simplex virus VP16 (Beerli et al., 1998)
>Addgene plasmid #171340 | pFTK068 | addgene full sequence | sequence record 351310 | Addgene NGS Result
GTGGCTCTTCAGTGGACGAAAGGGCCTCGTGATACGCCTATTTTTATAGGTTAATGTCATGATAATAATG
GTTTCTTAGACGTCAGGTGGCACTTTTCGGGGAAATGTGCGCGGAACCCCTATTTGTTTATTTTTCTAAA
TACATTCAAATATGTATCCGCTCATGAGACAATAACCCTGATAAATGCTTCAATAATATTGAAAAAGGAA
GAGTATGCGCTCACGCAACTGGTCCAGAACCTTGACCGAACGCAGCGGTGGTAACGGCGCAGTGGCGGTT
TTCATGGCTTGTTATGACTGTTTTTTTTTGGGGTACAGTCTATGCCTCGGGCATCCAAGCAGCAAGCGCG
TTACGCCGTGGGTCGATGTTTGATGTTATGGAGCAGCAACGATGTTACGCAGCAGGGCAGTCGCCCTAAA
ACAAAGTTAAACATCATGAGGGAAGCGGTGATCGCCGAAGTATCGACTCAACTATCAGAGGTAGTTGGCG
TCATCGAGCGCCATCTCGAACCGACGTTGCTGGCCGTACATTTGTACGGCTCCGCAGTGGATGGCGGCCT
GAAGCCACACAGCGATATTGATTTGCTGGTTACGGTGACCGTAAGGCTTGATGAAACAACGCGGCGAGCT
TTGATCAACGACCTTTTGGAAACTTCGGCTTCCCCTGGAGAGAGCGAGATTCTCCGCGCTGTAGAAGTCA
CCATTGTTGTGCACGACGACATCATTCCGTGGCGTTATCCAGCTAAGCGCGAACTGCAATTTGGAGAATG
GCAGCGCAATGACATTCTTGCAGGTATCTTCGAGCCAGCCACGATCGACATTGATCTGGCTATCTTGCTG
ACAAAAGCAAGAGAACATAGCGTTGCCTTGGTAGGTCCAGCGGCGGAGGAACTCTTTGATCCGGTTCCTG
AACAGGATCTATTTGAGGCGCTAAATGAAACCTTAACGCTATGGAACTCGCCGCCCGACTGGGCTGGCGA
TGAGCGAAATGTAGTGCTTACGTTGTCCCGCATTTGGTACAGCGCAGTAACCGGCAAAATCGCGCCGAAG
GATGTCGCTGCCGACTGGGCAATGGAGCGCCTGCCGGCCCAGTATCAGCCCGTCATACTTGAAGCTAGAC
AGGCTTATCTTGGACAAGAAGAAGATCGCTTGGCCTCGCGCGCAGATCAGTTGGAAGAATTTGTCCATTA
CGTAAAAGGCGAGATCACCAAGGTAGTCGGCAAATAACTGTCAGACCAAGTTTACTCATATATACTTTAG
ATTGATTTAAAACTTCATTTTTAATTTAAAAGGATCTAGGTGAAGATCCTTTTTGATAATCTCATGACCA
AAATCCCTTAACGTGAGTTTTCGTTCCACTGAGCGTCAGACCCCGTAGAAAAGATCAAAGGATCTTCTTG
AGATCCTTTTTTTCTGCGCGTAATCTGCTGCTTGCAAACAAAAAAACCACCGCTACCAGCGGTGGTTTGT
TTGCCGGATCAAGAGCTACCAACTCTTTTTCCGAAGGTAACTGGCTTCAGCAGAGCGCAGATACCAAATA
CTGTTCTTCTAGTGTAGCCGTAGTTAGGCCACCACTTCAAGAACTCTGTAGCACCGCCTACATACCTCGC
TCTGCTAATCCTGTTACCAGTGGCTGCTGCCAGTGGCGATAAGTCGTGTCTTACCGGGTTGGACTCAAGA
CGATAGTTACCGGATAAGGCGCAGCGGTCGGGCTGAACGGGGGGTTCGTGCACACAGCCCAGCTTGGAGC
GAACGACCTACACCGAACTGAGATACCTACAGCGTGAGCTATGAGAAAGCGCCACGCTTCCCGAAGGGAG
AAAGGCGGACAGGTATCCGGTAAGCGGCAGGGTCGGAACAGGAGAGCGCACGAGGGAGCTTCCAGGGGGA
AACGCCTGGTATCTTTATAGTCCTGTCGGGTTTCGCCACCTCTGACTTGAGCGTCGATTTTTGTGATGCT
CGTCAGGGGGGCGGAGCCTATGGAAAAACGCCAGCAACGCGGCCTTTTTACGGTTCCTGGCCTTTTGCTG
GCCTTTTGCTCACATGTTCTTTCCTGCGTTATCCCCTGATTCTGTGGATAACCGTATTACCGCCTTTGAG
TGAGCTGATACCGCTCGCCGCAGCCGAACGACCGAGCGCAGCGAGTCAGTGAGCGAGGAAGCGGAAGAGC
GCCCAATACGCAAACCGCCTCTCCCCGCGCGTTGGCCGATTCATTAATCACTCTGTGGTCTCAAGGTCCC
AAGGGCGCGCCGACGCGCTGGACGATTTCGATCTCGACATGCTGGGTTCTGATGCCCTCGATGACTTTGA
CCTGGATATGTTGGGAAGCGACGCATTGGATGACTTTGATCTGGACATGCTCGGCTCCGATGCTCTGGAC
GATTTCGATCTCGATATGTTAATTAACTTCGTGAGACCACGAA
